>Addgene plasmid #192716 | pDONR221-si:ch73-281n10.2 | addgene full sequence | sequence record 377316 | Addgene NGS Result
CTTTCCTGCGTTATCCCCTGATTCTGTGGATAACCGTATTACCGCCTTTGAGTGAGCTGATACCGCTCGC
CGCAGCCGAACGACCGAGCGCAGCGAGTCAGTGAGCGAGGAAGCGGAAGAGCGCCCAATACGCAAACCGC
CTCTCCCCGCGCGTTGGCCGATTCATTAATGCAGCTGGCACGACAGGTTTCCCGACTGGAAAGCGGGCAG
TGAGCGCAACGCAATTAATACGCGTACCGCTAGCCAGGAAGAGTTTGTAGAAACGCAAAAAGGCCATCCG
TCAGGATGGCCTTCTGCTTAGTTTGATGCCTGGCAGTTTATGGCGGGCGTCCTGCCCGCCACCCTCCGGG
CCGTTGCTTCACAACGTTCAAATCCGCTCCCGGCGGATTTGTCCTACTCAGGAGAGCGTTCACCGACAAA
CAACAGATAAAACGAAAGGCCCAGTCTTCCGACTGAGCCTTTCGTTTTATTTGATGCCTGGCAGTTCCCT
ACTCTCGCGTTAACGCTAGCATGGATGTTTTCCCAGTCACGACGTTGTAAAACGACGGCCAGTCTTAAGC
TCGGGCCCCAAATAATGATTTTATTTTGACTGATAGTGACCTGTTCGTTGCAACAAATTGATGAGCAATG
CTTTTTTATAATGCCAACTTTGTACAAAAAAGCAGGCTTCGAAGGAGATACCACCATGCCTAAAAGGAGC
AAAGCTAACAATGACACTGAAGCAGCTGGGCCCAAGAGACGGTCTGAGAGACTTCAGGGTAAACCCCAAA
CGCCAAAGTCTGAGCCCAAGCCAAAGAAAGCACCTGCACGAGGAAAGAAGGCCAAGGATGTAGAAAAGGC
CAAACCAGAAGAGAAGAAAGAGGACGCAAAGCCAGAAGCCGAGGAGAAAACTCCAGCGGAGAACGGAGAG
ACCAAAGCTGATGAAAACAACGGAGAGGCAGGAGGTGACGACGAAAAAGCTGAATAAGACCCAGCTTTCT
TGTACAAAGTTGGCATTATAAGAAAGCATTGCTTATCAATTTGTTGCAACGAACAGGTCACTATCAGTCA
AAATAAAATCATTATTTGCCATCCAGCTGATATCCCCTATAGTGAGTCGTATTACATGGTCATAGCTGTT
TCCTGGCAGCTCTGGCCCGTGTCTCAAAATCTCTGATGTTACATTGCACAAGATAAAAATATATCATCAT
GAACAATAAAACTGTCTGCTTACATAAACAGTAATACAAGGGGTGTTATGAGCCATATTCAACGGGAAAC
GTCGAGGCCGCGATTAAATTCCAACATGGATGCTGATTTATATGGGTATAAATGGGCTCGCGATAATGTC
GGGCAATCAGGTGCGACAATCTATCGCTTGTATGGGAAGCCCGATGCGCCAGAGTTGTTTCTGAAACATG
GCAAAGGTAGCGTTGCCAATGATGTTACAGATGAGATGGTCAGACTAAACTGGCTGACGGAATTTATGCC
TCTTCCGACCATCAAGCATTTTATCCGTACTCCTGATGATGCATGGTTACTCACCACTGCGATCCCCGGA
AAAACAGCATTCCAGGTATTAGAAGAATATCCTGATTCAGGTGAAAATATTGTTGATGCGCTGGCAGTGT
TCCTGCGCCGGTTGCATTCGATTCCTGTTTGTAATTGTCCTTTTAACAGCGATCGCGTATTTCGTCTCGC
TCAGGCGCAATCACGAATGAATAACGGTTTGGTTGATGCGAGTGATTTTGATGACGAGCGTAATGGCTGG
CCTGTTGAACAAGTCTGGAAAGAAATGCATAAACTTTTGCCATTCTCACCGGATTCAGTCGTCACTCATG
GTGATTTCTCACTTGATAACCTTATTTTTGACGAGGGGAAATTAATAGGTTGTATTGATGTTGGACGAGT
CGGAATCGCAGACCGATACCAGGATCTTGCCATCCTATGGAACTGCCTCGGTGAGTTTTCTCCTTCATTA
CAGAAACGGCTTTTTCAAAAATATGGTATTGATAATCCTGATATGAATAAATTGCAGTTTCATTTGATGC
TCGATGAGTTTTTCTAATCAGAATTGGTTAATTGGTTGTAACACTGGCAGAGCATTACGCTGACTTGACG
GGACGGCGCAAGCTCATGACCAAAATCCCTTAACGTGAGTTACGCGTCGTTCCACTGAGCGTCAGACCCC
GTAGAAAAGATCAAAGGATCTTCTTGAGATCCTTTTTTTCTGCGCGTAATCTGCTGCTTGCAAACAAAAA
AACCACCGCTACCAGCGGTGGTTTGTTTGCCGGATCAAGAGCTACCAACTCTTTTTCCGAAGGTAACTGG
CTTCAGCAGAGCGCAGATACCAAATACTGTTCTTCTAGTGTAGCCGTAGTTAGGCCACCACTTCAAGAAC
TCTGTAGCACCGCCTACATACCTCGCTCTGCTAATCCTGTTACCAGTGGCTGCTGCCAGTGGCGATAAGT
CGTGTCTTACCGGGTTGGACTCAAGACGATAGTTACCGGATAAGGCGCAGCGGTCGGGCTGAACGGGGGG
TTCGTGCACACAGCCCAGCTTGGAGCGAACGACCTACACCGAACTGAGATACCTACAGCGTGAGCTATGA
GAAAGCGCCACGCTTCCCGAAGGGAGAAAGGCGGACAGGTATCCGGTAAGCGGCAGGGTCGGAACAGGAG
AGCGCACGAGGGAGCTTCCAGGGGGAAACGCCTGGTATCTTTATAGTCCTGTCGGGTTTCGCCACCTCTG
ACTTGAGCGTCGATTTTTGTGATGCTCGTCAGGGGGGCGGAGCCTATGGAAAAACGCCAGCAACGCGGCC
TTTTTACGGTTCCTGGCCTTTTGCTGGCCTTTTGCTCACATGTT
Features (pLannotate 1.2.2; 10 found; start..end, strand, type, name):
    121..213     +  CDS            lacI (fragment): lac repressor; lacI; The lac repressor binds to the lac operator to inhibit transcription in E. coli. This inhibition can be relieved by adding lactose or isopropyl-β-D-thiogalactopyranoside (IPTG).
    268..295     -  terminator     rrnB T2 terminator: transcription terminator T2 from the E. coli rrnB gene
    427..470     +  terminator     rrnB T1 terminator: Escherichia coli rrnB; transcription terminator T1 from the E. coli rrnB gene
    517..553     -  CDS            lacZα (fragment): LacZα fragment of β-galactosidase; lacZ fragment
    569..668     +  protein_bind   attL1: mutant version of attL; recombination site for the Gateway® LR reaction LR Clonase™
    686..811     +  CDS            HMGN4 (fragment): HMGN4_BOVIN - Protein inferred from homology: Swiss-Prot protein existence level 3. From Bos taurus (Bovine).
    969..1068    -  protein_bind   attL2: mutant version of attL; recombination site for the Gateway® LR reaction LR Clonase™
   1086..1104    -  promoter       T7 promoter: promoter for bacteriophage T7 RNA polymerase
   1238..2047    +  CDS            KanR: aminoglycoside phosphotransferase; aph(3')-Ia; confers resistance to kanamycin in bacteria or G418 (Geneticin®) in eukaryotes
   2194..2782    +  rep_origin     ori: high-copy-number ColE1/pMB1/pBR322/pUC origin of replication
