[The description below was written by a language model from this plasmid's Addgene catalogue record and pLannotate feature annotations shown in this document.]
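Description:
pDONR221-si:ch73-281n10.2 is a Gateway entry clone built on the Invitrogen pDONR221 backbone, carrying the coding sequence of the zebrafish (Danio rerio) gene si:ch73-281n10.2. The sequenced plasmid is about 2.8 kb and is maintained in E. coli at high copy number through a ColE1/pUC-type origin, with selection by a kanamycin resistance gene (aminoglycoside phosphotransferase). Upstream of the cloning region sit the rrnB T1 and T2 transcription terminators, which insulate the insert from read-through transcription originating in the backbone. The short lacI and lacZα fragments flagged by the automated annotation are small remnants in the backbone, not functional genes.

The 282 bp cDNA insert lies between attL1 and attL2, the recombination sites produced when a PCR product or attB-flanked fragment is moved into the donor vector by a BP reaction. According to the depositor, the encoded protein is a homolog of human HMGN1, a member of the high-mobility-group nucleosome-binding family. This agrees with the annotation software matching part of the insert to a bovine HMGN4 homolog. The entry clone has no promoter driving the insert, so it is not an expression construct. A T7 promoter lies just outside attL2, oriented towards the insert, and M13 forward and reverse primer sites allow sequence verification. The plasmid's role is as a shuttle: an LR Clonase reaction transfers the attL-flanked zebrafish open reading frame, in a defined orientation, into any compatible attR destination vector that supplies the promoter, tags or other elements needed for expression studies.
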