Addgene plasmid #192716: pDONR221-si:ch73-281n10.2
Purpose: Gateway entry vector encoding zebrafish si:ch73-281n10.2
Depositing lab: Summer Thyme. Depositing organization: University of Alabama at Birmingham.
Backbone
  Vector backbone: pDONR221
  Backbone manufacturer: Invitrogen
  Vector type: Gateway Entry Vector
Growth in bacteria
  Bacterial resistance: Kanamycin, 50 μg/mL
  Growth temperature: 37°C
  Growth strain: DH5alpha
  Copy number: High Copy
Gene/Insert
  Gene/Insert name: si:ch73-281n10.2
  Species: D. rerio (zebrafish)
  Insert size (bp): 282
  Entrez Gene: si:ch73-281n10.2 (a.k.a. wu:fa95c02, wu:fb74d02)
  Promoter: None
  Cloning method: Gateway Cloning
  Sequencing primers: 5′ M13 forward; 3′ M13 reverse
Terms and licenses: Academic/Nonprofit Terms; Industry Terms: Not Available to Industry
Depositor comments: cDNA encodes NP_001296573.1; homolog of human HMGN1
How to cite: pDONR221-si:ch73-281n10.2 was a gift from Summer Thyme (Addgene plasmid # 192716 ; http://n2t.net/addgene:192716 ; RRID:Addgene_192716)
